>Addgene plasmid #58274 | PITPbeta-GFP | addgene partial sequence | sequence record 91727 | EGFP-C 5'-CATGGTCCTGCTGGAGTTCGTG-3'
GGCATGGACGAGCTGTACAAGTCCGGACTCAGATCTCGAGAGGATCCGATGGTGCTGATCAAGGAGTTCC
GTGTGGTTTTGCCATGTTCTGTTCAGGAGTATCAGGTTGGGCAGCTTTACTCTGTTGCAGAAGCTAGTAA
GAATGAGACTGGTGGTGGAGAAGGAATTGAAGTCTTAAAGAATGAACCTTATGAGAAGGATGGAGAAAAG
GGACAGTATACGCACAAAATTTATCACCTAAAGAGCAAAGTGCCTGCATTCGTGAGGATGATTGCTCCCG
AGGGCTCCTTGGTGTTTCATGAGAAAGCCTGGAATGCGTACCCCTACTGTAGAACAATTGTAACGAATGA
ATATATGAAAGATGATTTCTTCATTAAAATCGAAACATGGCACAAACCAGACTTGGGAACATTAGAAAAT
GTACATGGTTTAGATCCAAACACATGGAAAACTGTTGAAATTGTCCATATAGACATTGCAGATAGAAGTC
AAGTTGAACCAGCAGACTACAAAGCTGATGAAGACCCAGCATTATTCCAGTCAGTCAAGACCAAGAGAGG
CCCTTTGGGACCCAACTGGAAGAAGGAGCTGGCAAACAGCCCTGACTGTCCCCAGATGTGTGCCTATAAG
CTGGTGACCATCAAATTCAAGTGGTGGGGACTGCAAAGCAAAGTAGAAAACTTCATTCAAAAGCAAGAAA
AACGGATATTTACAAACTTCCATCGCCAGCTTTTTTGTTGGATTGACAAGTGGATCGATCTC
