>Addgene plasmid #58274 | PITPbeta-GFP | addgene partial sequence | sequence record 91732 | SV40pA-R 5'-GAAATTTGTGATGCTATTGC-3'
CAAGTTAACAACAACAATTGCATTCATTTTATGTTTCAGGTTCAGGGGGAGGTGTGGGAGGTTTTTTAAA
GCAAGTAAAACCTCTACAAATGTGGTATGGCTGATTATGATCAGTTATCTAGATCCGGTGGATCCCGGGC
CCGCGGTACCGACGAATTCTAGACATCAGCAGCCGACGTGCCTCGAACGGAACCCCTCTTACGCATTGTT
TCTAGTTCTTTCTGAGTCTCGTCTTCCATTCTCCTAATGTCTTCCATCGTGAGATCGATCCACTTGTCAA
TCCAACAAAAAAGCTGGCGATGGAAGTTTGTAAATATCCGTTTTTCTTGCTTTTGAATGAAGTTTTCTAC
TTTGCTTTGCAGTCCCCACCACTTGAATTTGATGGTCACCAGCTTATAGGCACACATCTGGGGACAGTCA
GGGCTGTTTGCCAGCTCCTTCTTCCAGTTGGGTCCCAAAGGGCCTCTCTTGGTCTTGACTGACTGGAATA
ATGCTGGGTCTTCATCAGCTTTGTAGTCTGCTGGTTCAACTTGACTTCTATCTGCAATGTCTATATGGAC
AATTTCAACAGTTTTCCATGTGTTTGGATCTAAACCATGTACATTTTCTAATGTTCCCAAGTCTGGTTTG
T
