[The description below was written by a language model from this plasmid's Addgene catalogue record.]
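Description:
PITPbeta-GFP is a mammalian expression plasmid built on the Clontech pEGFP-C1 backbone (about 4.7 kb without insert). It carries the human phosphatidylinositol transfer protein beta coding sequence (PITPNB), specified as splice variant 1. Expression is driven by the CMV promoter, a strong constitutive promoter in most mammalian cell lines. Despite the plasmid's name, the record lists EGFP as an N-terminal tag supplied by the backbone. The product is therefore GFP-PITPβ, with the fluorescent protein upstream of the transfer protein, as expected for a C1-series vector where inserts are cloned downstream of EGFP. The listed sequencing primers, one reading out of the EGFP C-terminus and one reading back from the SV40 polyadenylation signal, fit an insert lying between those two elements. The cloning method and sites are not recorded.

The plasmid is propagated in standard E. coli cloning strains as a high-copy plasmid under kanamycin selection. No feature table is provided, so other backbone elements, such as the replication origin or any mammalian selection cassette, cannot be confirmed from the record, and no mutations or additional tags are noted.

The stated purpose is expression of GFP-tagged PITPβ in mammalian cells. The associated publication concerns C-terminal splice variants of PITPβ, a constitutively phosphorylated serine that one variant lacks, and localisation to the Golgi compartment. This suggests the construct is used for transfection and fluorescence imaging to follow the subcellular distribution of this PITPβ isoform.
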