Addgene plasmid #58274: PITPbeta-GFP
Purpose: mammalian expression of GFP-PITP beta
Depositing lab: Shamshad Cockcroft. Publication: Differential expression of a C-terminal splice variant of phosphatidylinositol transfer protein beta lacking the constitutive-phosphorylated Ser262 that localizes to the Golgi compartment. Morgan CP, Allen-Baume V, Radulovic M, Li M, Skippen A, Cockcroft S. Biochem J. 2006 Sep 15;398(3):411-21. 10.1042/BJ20060420 PubMed 16780419.
Backbone
  Vector backbone: pEGFP-C1
  Backbone manufacturer: Clontech
  Backbone size w/o insert (bp): 4700
  Vector type: Mammalian Expression
Growth in bacteria
  Bacterial resistance: Kanamycin, 50 μg/mL
  Growth temperature: 37°C
  Growth strain: DH5alpha
  Copy number: High Copy
Gene/Insert
  Gene/Insert name: PITP beta (alt name: phosphatidylinositol transfer protein, beta, splice variant 1)
  Species: H. sapiens (human)
  Entrez Gene: PITPNB (a.k.a. PI-TP-beta, PtdInsTP, VIB1B)
  Promoter: CMV
  Tag / fusion protein: EGFP (N terminal on backbone)
  Cloning method: Unknown
  Sequencing primers: 5′ EGFP-C; 3′ SV40pA-R
Terms and licenses: Academic/Nonprofit Terms; Industry Terms: Not Available to Industry
How to cite: PITPbeta-GFP was a gift from Shamshad Cockcroft (Addgene plasmid # 58274 ; http://n2t.net/addgene:58274 ; RRID:Addgene_58274)
